Addgene plasmid #44875: pFA6a-link-yoMaxGFP-CaURA3
Purpose: Yeast tagging vector to create gene fusion with yeast optimized MaxGFP with CaUra3 selection
Depositing lab: Wendell Lim & Kurt Thorn. Depositing organization: University of California, San Francisco (UCSF). Publication: Improved Blue, Green, and Red Fluorescent Protein Tagging Vectors for S. cerevisiae. Lee S, Lim WA, Thorn KS. PLoS One. 2013 Jul 2;8(7):e67902. doi: 10.1371/journal.pone.0067902. Print 2013. PubMed 23844123.
Backbone
  Vector backbone: pFA6a
  Vector type: Yeast Expression
  Selectable markers: URA3
Growth in bacteria
  Bacterial resistance: Ampicillin, 100 μg/mL
  Growth temperature: 37°C
  Growth strain: DH5alpha
  Copy number: Unknown
Gene/Insert
  Gene/Insert name: yoMaxGFP (alt name: Yeast Optimized MaxGFP)
  Species: Synthetic
Terms and licenses: Academic/Nonprofit Terms; Industry Terms: Not Available to Industry
Depositor comments: This vector is derived from the sequences published in “Optimized cassettes for fluorescent protein tagging in Saccharomyces cerevisiae.” Sheff MA, Thorn KS. Yeast. 2004 Jun;21(8):661-70. These plasmids were generated with funding from an NIGMS Systems Biology Center grant, number P50 GM081879. Please acknowledge this grant if you use these plasmids.
How to cite: pFA6a-link-yoMaxGFP-CaURA3 was a gift from Wendell Lim & Kurt Thorn (Addgene plasmid # 44875 ; http://n2t.net/addgene:44875 ; RRID:Addgene_44875)
