[The description below was written by a language model from this plasmid's Addgene catalogue record and pLannotate feature annotations shown in this document.]
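Description:
pFA6a-link-yoMaxGFP-CaURA3 is a yeast tagging vector built on the pFA6a backbone. It serves as a template for creating fusions between a chromosomal gene in Saccharomyces cerevisiae and a yeast codon-optimized green fluorescent protein, rather than as a self-replicating yeast expression plasmid. The feature table shows no yeast origin of replication or centromere. In E. coli the 4,882 bp plasmid is maintained by a high-copy ColE1/pUC-type origin and selected with ampicillin through the β-lactamase gene and its native promoter. Short fragments annotated as lacI, rop and bom are backbone remnants, and T7 and SP6 promoters flank the cassette region.

The payload is a two-part module. The first part is the synthetic yoMaxGFP open reading frame. The annotation software matched it to TurboGFP, a related copepod-derived green protein, so that label reflects sequence similarity rather than the depositor's designation. The name indicates that a linker precedes the coding sequence, although the linker is not annotated separately. No promoter is annotated directly upstream of the fluorescent protein other than SP6, which fits a design in which expression comes from the tagged gene's own promoter. Because the map is circular, the ADH1 terminator at the start of the record lies immediately downstream of the GFP and terminates the fusion transcript.

The second part is the selectable marker, a URA3 gene flanked by the Ashbya gossypii TEF promoter and terminator. The plasmid name identifies it as CaURA3, while the automated annotation matched it to the S. cerevisiae protein. The marker allows selection of integrants by uracil prototrophy. The plasmid belongs to a set of improved fluorescent protein tagging vectors derived from earlier optimized tagging cassettes.
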