Features (pLannotate 1.2.2; 13 found; start..end, strand, type, name):
     18..205     +  terminator     ADH1 terminator: S. cerevisiae ADH1; transcription terminator for the S. cerevisiae alcohol dehydrogenase 1 (ADH1) gene
    280..623     +  promoter       TEF promoter: Ashbya gossypii TEF promoter
    642..1430    +  CDS            URA3: PYRF_YEAST - Experimental evidence at protein level: Swiss-Prot protein existence level 1. From Saccharomyces cerevisiae (strain ATCC 204508 / S288c) (Baker's yeast).
   1442..1639    +  terminator     TEF terminator: Ashbya gossypii TEF terminator
   1747..1765    -  promoter       T7 promoter: promoter for bacteriophage T7 RNA polymerase
   1787..1840    -  CDS            lacI (fragment): lac repressor; lacI; The lac repressor binds to the lac operator to inhibit transcription in E. coli. This inhibition can be relieved by adding lactose or isopropyl-β-D-thiogalactopyranoside (IPTG).
   2023..2611    -  rep_origin     ori: high-copy-number ColE1/pMB1/pBR322/pUC origin of replication
   2782..3642    -  CDS            AmpR: β-lactamase; bla; confers resistance to ampicillin, carbenicillin, and related antibiotics
   3643..3747    -  promoter       AmpR promoter: bla
   3842..3877    +  CDS            rop (fragment): Rop protein, which maintains plasmids at low copy number; rop
   3979..4030    +  misc_feature   bom (fragment): basis of mobility region from pBR322
   4093..4111    +  promoter       SP6 promoter: promoter for bacteriophage SP6 RNA polymerase
   4181..4876    +  CDS            TurboGFP: TurboGFP is a basic (constitutively fluorescent) green fluorescent protein published in 2006, derived from Pontellina plumata. It is reported to be a rapidly-maturing dimer with moderate acid sensitivity.
>Addgene plasmid #44875 | pFA6a-link-yoMaxGFP-CaURA3 | depositor full sequence | sequence record 62119 | pFA6a-link-yoMaxGFP-CaURA3 sequence 4882 bps
GCGCCACTTCTAAATAAGCGAATTTCTTATGATTTATGATTTTTATTATTAAATAAGTTATAAAAAAAAT
AAGTGTATACAAATTTTAAAGTGACTCTTAGGTTTTAAAACGAAAATTCTTATTCTTGAGTAACTCTTTC
CTGTAGGTCAGGTTGCTTTCTCAGGTATAGTATGAGGTCGCTCTTATTGACCACACCTCTACCGGCAGAT
CCGCTAGGGATAACAGGGTAATATAGATCTGTTTAGCTTGCCTCGTCCCCGCCGGGTCACCCGGCCAGCG
ACATGGAGGCCCAGAATACCCTCCTTGACAGTCTTGACGTGCGCAGCTCAGGGGCATGATGTGACTGTCG
CCCGTACATTTAGCCCATACATCCCCATGTATAATCATTTGCATCCATACATTTTGATGGCCGCACGGCG
CGAAGCAAAAATTACGGCTCCTCGCTGCAGACCTGCGAGCAGGGAAACGCTCCCCTCACAGACGCGTTGA
ATTGTCCCCACGCCGCGCCCCTGTAGAGAAATATAAAAGGTTAGGATTTGCCACTGAGGTTCTTCTTTCA
TATACTTCCTTTTAAAATCTTGCTAGGATACAGTTCTCACATCACATCCGAACATAAACAACCATGACAG
TCAACACTAAGACCTATAGTGAGAGAGCAGAAACTCATGCCTCACCAGTAGCACAGCGATTATTTCGATT
AATGGAACTGAAGAAAACCAATTTATGTGCATCAATTGACGTTGATACCACTAAGGAATTCCTTGAATTA
ATTGATAAATTAGGTCCTTATGTATGCTTAATCAAGACTCATATTGATATAATCAATGATTTTTCCTATG
AATCCACTATTGAACCATTATTAGAACTTTCACGTAAACATCAATTTATGATTTTTGAAGATAGAAAATT
TGCTGATATTGGTAATACCGTAAAGAAACAATATATTGGTGGAGTTTATAAAATTAGTAGTTGGGCAGAT
ATTACCAATGCTCATGGTGTCACTGGGAATGGAGTGGTTGAAGGATTAAAACAGGGAGCTAAAGAAACCA
CCACCAACCAAGAGCCAAGAGGGTTATTGATGTTAGCTGAATTATCATCAGTGGGATCATTAGCATATGG
AGAATATTCTCAAAAAACTGTTGAAATTGCTAAATCCGATAAGGAATTTGTTATTGGATTTATTGCCCAA
CGTGATATGGGTGGCCAAGAAGAAGGATTTGATTGGCTTATTATGACACCTGGAGTTGGATTAGATGATA
AAGGTGATGGATTAGGACAACAATATAGAACTGTTGATGAAGTTGTTAGCACTGGAACTGATATTATCAT
TGTTGGTAGAGGATTGTTTGGTAAAGGAAGAGATCCAGATATTGAAGGTAAAAGGTATAGAAATGCTGGT
TGGAATGCTTATTTGAAAAAGACTGGCCAATTATAATCAGTACTGACAATAAAAAGATTCTTGTTTTCAA
GAACTTGTCATTTGTATAGTTTTTTTATATTGTAGTTGTTCTATTTTAATCAAATGTTAGCGTGATTTAT
ATTTTTTTTCGCCTCGACATCATCTGCCCAGATGCGAAGTTAAGTGCGCAGAAAGTAATATCATGCGTCA
ATCGTATGTGAATGCTGGTCGCTATACTGCTGTCGATTCGATACTAACGCCGCCATCCAGTGTCGAAAAC
GAGCTCGAATTCATCGATGATATCAGATCCACTAGTGGCCTATGCGGCCGCGGATCTGCCGGTCTCCCTA
TAGTGAGTCGTATTAATTTCGATAAGCCAGGTTAACCTGCATTAATGAATCGGCCAACGCGCGGGGAGAG
GCGGTTTGCGTATTGGGCGCTCTTCCGCTTCCTCGCTCACTGACTCGCTGCGCTCGGTCGTTCGGCTGCG
GCGAGCGGTATCAGCTCACTCAAAGGCGGTAATACGGTTATCCACAGAATCAGGGGATAACGCAGGAAAG
AACATGTGAGCAAAAGGCCAGCAAAAGGCCAGGAACCGTAAAAAGGCCGCGTTGCTGGCGTTTTTCCATA
GGCTCCGCCCCCCTGACGAGCATCACAAAAATCGACGCTCAAGTCAGAGGTGGCGAAACCCGACAGGACT
ATAAAGATACCAGGCGTTTCCCCCTGGAAGCTCCCTCGTGCGCTCTCCTGTTCCGACCCTGCCGCTTACC
GGATACCTGTCCGCCTTTCTCCCTTCGGGAAGCGTGGCGCTTTCTCAATGCTCACGCTGTAGGTATCTCA
GTTCGGTGTAGGTCGTTCGCTCCAAGCTGGGCTGTGTGCACGAACCCCCCGTTCAGCCCGACCGCTGCGC
CTTATCCGGTAACTATCGTCTTGAGTCCAACCCGGTAAGACACGACTTATCGCCACTGGCAGCAGCCACT
GGTAACAGGATTAGCAGAGCGAGGTATGTAGGCGGTGCTACAGAGTTCTTGAAGTGGTGGCCTAACTACG
GCTACACTAGAAGGACAGTATTTGGTATCTGCGCTCTGCTGAAGCCAGTTACCTTCGGAAAAAGAGTTGG
TAGCTCTTGATCCGGCAAACAAACCACCGCTGGTAGCGGTGGTTTTTTTGTTTGCAAGCAGCAGATTACG
CGCAGAAAAAAAGGATCTCAAGAAGATCCTTTGATCTTTTCTACGGGGTCTGACGCTCAGTGGAACGAAA
ACTCACGTTAAGGGATTTTGGTCATGAGATTATCAAAAAGGATCTTCACCTAGATCCTTTTAAATTAAAA
ATGAAGTTTTAAATCAATCTAAAGTATATATGAGTAAACTTGGTCTGACAGTTACCAATGCTTAATCAGT
GAGGCACCTATCTCAGCGATCTGTCTATTTCGTTCATCCATAGTTGCCTGACTCCCCGTCGTGTAGATAA
CTACGATACGGGAGGGCTTACCATCTGGCCCCAGTGCTGCAATGATACCGCGAGACCCACGCTCACCGGC
TCCAGATTTATCAGCAATAAACCAGCCAGCCGGAAGGGCCGAGCGCAGAAGTGGTCCTGCAACTTTATCC
GCCTCCATCCAGTCTATTAATTGTTGCCGGGAAGCTAGAGTAAGTAGTTCGCCAGTTAATAGTTTGCGCA
ACGTTGTTGCCATTGCTACAGGCATCGTGGTGTCACGCTCGTCGTTTGGTATGGCTTCATTCAGCTCCGG
TTCCCAACGATCAAGGCGAGTTACATGATCCCCCATGTTGTGCAAAAAAGCGGTTAGCTCCTTCGGTCCT
CCGATCGTTGTCAGAAGTAAGTTGGCCGCAGTGTTATCACTCATGGTTATGGCAGCACTGCATAATTCTC
TTACTGTCATGCCATCCGTAAGATGCTTTTCTGTGACTGGTGAGTACTCAACCAAGTCATTCTGAGAATA
GTGTATGCGGCGACCGAGTTGCTCTTGCCCGGCGTCAATACGGGATAATACCGCGCCACATAGCAGAACT
TTAAAAGTGCTCATCATTGGAAAACGTTCTTCGGGGCGAAAACTCTCAAGGATCTTACCGCTGTTGAGAT
CCAGTTCGATGTAACCCACTCGTGCACCCAACTGATCTTCAGCATCTTTTACTTTCACCAGCGTTTCTGG
GTGAGCAAAAACAGGAAGGCAAAATGCCGCAAAAAAGGGAATAAGGGCGACACGGAAATGTTGAATACTC
ATACTCTTCCTTTTTCAATATTATTGAAGCATTTATCAGGGTTATTGTCTCATGAGCGGATACATATTTG
AATGTATTTAGAAAAATAAACAAATAGGGGTTCCGCGCACATTTCCCCGAAAAGTGCCACCTGACGTCTA
AGAAACCATTATTATCATGACATTAACCTATAAAAATAGGCGTATCACGAGGCCCTTTCGTCTCGCGCGT
TTCGGTGATGACGGTGAAAACCTCTGACACATGCAGCTCCCGGAGACGGTCACAGCTTGTCTGTAAGCGG
ATGCCGGGAGCAGACAAGCCCGTCAGGGCGCGTCAGCGGGTGTTGGCGGGTGTCGGGGCTGGCTTAACTA
TGCGGCATCAGAGCAGATTGTACTGAGAGTGCACCATATGGACATATTGTCGTTAGAACGCGGCTACAAT
TAATACATAACCTTATGTATCATACACATACGATTTAGGTGACACTATAGAACGCGGCCGCCAGCTGAAG
CTTCGTACGCTGCAGGTCGACGGATCGGTGACGGTGCTGGTTTAATTAACATGGAATCAGATGAATCTGG
ATTGCCTGCCATGGAAATCGAATGTCGAATAACAGGCACATTAAACGGAGTAGAATTTGAGTTAGTGGGT
GGCGGTGAAGGAACCCCAGAGCAGGGTAGAATGACTAATAAGATGAAATCCACCAAAGGCGCTCTTACTT
TTTCTCCTTATCTTTTGAGTCATGTTATGGGTTACGGGTTTTATCATTTTGGAACTTACCCTTCTGGTTA
TGAAAATCCATTCCTGCACGCCATAAACAATGGCGGTTACACAAACACGAGAATTGAAAAGTATGAAGAT
GGAGGGGTCCTCCACGTGTCTTTTTCATACAGATACGAGGCTGGTAGGGTTATCGGGGACTTTAAGGTAA
TGGGTACAGGCTTTCCAGAAGATTCTGTTATTTTCACAGACAAAATCATCAGATCCAATGCAACAGTTGA
ACATCTACACCCTATGGGTGACAACGATTTGGACGGTAGTTTCACTCGTACATTCTCCTTGAGAGATGGG
GGTTACTACAGCTCAGTCGTCGATTCACACATGCATTTCAAATCTGCTATTCATCCATCAATTCTACAAA
ATGGCGGTCCAATGTTTGCTTTTAGAAGAGTAGAAGAGGATCATTCTAATACTGAATTAGGCATCGTTGA
GTACCAACATGCATTCAAAACTCCAGACGCGGATGCAGGAGAGGAATAAGGC
