>Addgene plasmid #44875 | pFA6a-link-yoMaxGFP-CaURA3 | addgene partial sequence | sequence record 63777 | Sp6 5'-ATTTAGGTGACACTATAG-3'
GGATCGGTGACGGTGCTGGTTTAATTAACATGGAATCAGATGAATCTGGATTGCCTGCCATGGAAATCGA
ATGTCGAATAACAGGCACATTAAACGGAGTAGAATTTGAGTTAGTGGGTGGCGGTGAAGGAACCCCAGAG
CAGGGTAGAATGACTAATAAGATGAAATCCACCAAAGGCGCTCTTACTTTTTCTCCTTATCTTTTGAGTC
ATGTTATGGGTTACGGGTTTTATCATTTTGGAACTTACCCTTCTGGTTATGAAAATCCATTCCTGCACGC
CATAAACAATGGCGGTTACACAAACACGAGAATTGAAAAGTATGAAGATGGAGGGGTCCTCCACGTGTCT
TTTTCATACAGATACGAGGCTGGTAGGGTTATCGGGGACTTTAAGGTAATGGGTACAGGCTTTCCAGAAG
ATTCTGTTATTTTCACAGACAAAATCATCAGATCCAATGCAACAGTTGAACATCTACACCCTATGGGTGA
CAACGATTTGGACGGTAGTTTCACTCGTACATTCTCCTTGAGAGATGGGGGTTACTACAGCTCAGTCGTC
GATTCACACATGCATTTCAAATCTGCTATTCATCCATCAATTCTACAAAATGGCGGTCCAATGTTTGCTT
TTAGAAGAGTAGAAGAGGATCATTCTAATACTGAATTAGGCATCGTTGAGTACCAACATGCATTCAAAAC
TCCAGACGCGGATGCAGGAGAGGAATAAGGCGCGCCACTTCTAAATAAGCGAATTTCTTATGATTTATGA
TTTTTATTATTAAATAAGTTATAAAAAAAATAAGTGTATACAAATTTTAAAGTGACTCTTAGGT
