>Addgene plasmid #44875 | pFA6a-link-yoMaxGFP-CaURA3 | addgene partial sequence | sequence record 63793 | T7 5'-TAATACGACTCACTATAGGG-3'
GATCTGATATCATCGATGAATTCGAGCTCGTTTTCGACACTGGATGGCGGCGTTAGTATCGAATCGACAG
CAGTATAGCGACCAGCATTCACATACGATTGACGCATGATATTACTTTCTGCGCACTTAACTTCGCATCT
GGGCAGATGATGTCGAGGCGAAAAAAAATATAAATCACGCTAACATTTGATTAAAATAGAACAACTACAA
TATAAAAAAACTATACAAATGACAAGTTCTTGAAAACAAGAATCTTTTTATTGTCAGTACTGATTATAAT
TGGCCAGTCTTTTTCAAATAAGCATTCCAACCAGCATCTCTATACCTTTTACCTTCAATATCTGGATCTC
TTCCTTTACCAAACAATCCTCTACCAACAATGATAATATCAGTTCCAGTGCTAACAACTTCATCAACAGT
TCTATATTGTTGTCCTAATCCATCACCTTTATCATCTAATCCAACTCCAGGTGTCATAATAAGCCAATCA
AATCCTTCTTCTTGTCCACCCATATCACGTTGGGCAATAAATCCAATAACAAATTCCTTATCGGATTTAG
CAATTTCAACAGTTTTTTGAGAATATTCTCCATATGCTAATGATCCCACTGATGATAATTCAGCTAACAT
CAATAACCCTCTTGGCTCTTGGTTGGTGGTGGTTTCTTTAGCTCCCTGTTTTAATCCTTCAACTACTCCA
TTCCCAGTGACACCATGAGCATTAGTAATATCTGCCCAACTACTAATTTTATAAACTCCACCAATATATT
GTTTCTTCACGGTATTACCAA
